>Addgene plasmid #119731 | Myc-delta/gamma2SIL | addgene full sequence | sequence record 229623 | Addgene NGS Result
CGTATTGGGCGCTCTTCCGCTTCCTCGCTCACTGACTCGCTGCGCTCGGTCGTTCGGCTGCGGCGAGCGG
TATCAGCTCACTCAAAGGCGGTAATACGGTTATCCACAGAATCAGGGGATAACGCAGGAAAGAACATGTG
AGCAAAAGGCCAGCAAAAGGCCAGGAACCGTAAAAAGGCCGCGTTGCTGGCGTTTTTCCATAGGCTCCGC
CCCCCTGACGAGCATCACAAAAATCGACGCTCAAGTCAGAGGTGGCGAAACCCGACAGGACTATAAAGAT
ACCAGGCGTTTCCCCCTGGAAGCTCCCTCGTGCGCTCTCCTGTTCCGACCCTGCCGCTTACCGGATACCT
GTCCGCCTTTCTCCCTTCGGGAAGCGTGGCGCTTTCTCATAGCTCACGCTGTAGGTATCTCAGTTCGGTG
TAGGTCGTTCGCTCCAAGCTGGGCTGTGTGCACGAACCCCCCGTTCAGCCCGACCGCTGCGCCTTATCCG
GTAACTATCGTCTTGAGTCCAACCCGGTAAGACACGACTTATCGCCACTGGCAGCAGCCACTGGTAACAG
GATTAGCAGAGCGAGGTATGTAGGCGGTGCTACAGAGTTCTTGAAGTGGTGGCCTAACTACGGCTACACT
AGAAGAACAGTATTTGGTATCTGCGCTCTGCTGAAGCCAGTTACCTTCGGAAAAAGAGTTGGTAGCTCTT
GATCCGGCAAACAAACCACCGCTGGTAGCGGTGGTTTTTTTGTTTGCAAGCAGCAGATTACGCGCAGAAA
AAAAGGATCTCAAGAAGATCCTTTGATCTTTTCTACGGGGTCTGACGCTCAGTGGAACGAAAACTCACGT
TAAGGGATTTTGGTCATGAGATTATCAAAAAGGATCTTCACCTAGATCCTTTTAAATTAAAAATGAAGTT
TTAAATCAATCTAAAGTATATATGAGTAAACTTGGTCTGACAGTTACCAATGCTTAATCAGTGAGGCACC
TATCTCAGCGATCTGTCTATTTCGTTCATCCATAGTTGCCTGACTCCCCGTCGTGTAGATAACTACGATA
CGGGAGGGCTTACCATCTGGCCCCAGTGCTGCAATGATACCGCGAGACCCACGCTCACCGGCTCCAGATT
TATCAGCAATAAACCAGCCAGCCGGAAGGGCCGAGCGCAGAAGTGGTCCTGCAACTTTATCCGCCTCCAT
CCAGTCTATTAATTGTTGCCGGGAAGCTAGAGTAAGTAGTTCGCCAGTTAATAGTTTGCGCAACGTTGTT
GCCATTGCTACAGGCATCGTGGTGTCACGCTCGTCGTTTGGTATGGCTTCATTCAGCTCCGGTTCCCAAC
GATCAAGGCGAGTTACATGATCCCCCATGTTGTGCAAAAAAGCGGTTAGCTCCTTCGGTCCTCCGATCGT
TGTCAGAAGTAAGTTGGCCGCAGTGTTATCACTCATGGTTATGGCAGCACTGCATAATTCTCTTACTGTC
ATGCCATCCGTAAGATGCTTTTCTGTGACTGGTGAGTACTCAACCAAGTCATTCTGAGAATAGTGTATGC
GGCGACCGAGTTGCTCTTGCCCGGCGTCAATACGGGATAATACCGCGCCACATAGCAGAACTTTAAAAGT
GCTCATCATTGGAAAACGTTCTTCGGGGCGAAAACTCTCAAGGATCTTACCGCTGTTGAGATCCAGTTCG
ATGTAACCCACTCGTGCACCCAACTGATCTTCAGCATCTTTTACTTTCACCAGCGTTTCTGGGTGAGCAA
AAACAGGAAGGCAAAATGCCGCAAAAAAGGGAATAAGGGCGACACGGAAATGTTGAATACTCATACTCTT
CCTTTTTCAATATTATTGAAGCATTTATCAGGGTTATTGTCTCATGAGCGGATACATATTTGAATGTATT
TAGAAAAATAAACAAATAGGGGTTCCGCGCACATTTCCCCGAAAAGTGCCACCTGACGTCGACGGATCGG
GAGATCTCCCGATCCCCTATGGTGCACTCTCAGTACAATCTGCTCTGATGCCGCATAGTTAAGCCAGTAT
CTGCTCCCTGCTTGTGTGTTGGAGGTCGCTGAGTAGTGCGCGAGCAAAATTTAAGCTACAACAAGGCAAG
GCTTGACCGACAATTGCATGAAGAATCTGCTTAGGGTTAGGCGTTTTGCGCTGCTTCGCGATGTACGGGC
CAGATATACGCGTTGACATTGATTATTGACTAGTTATTAATAGTAATCAATTACGGGGTCATTAGTTCAT
AGCCCATATATGGAGTTCCGCGTTACATAACTTACGGTAAATGGCCCGCCTGGCTGACCGCCCAACGACC
CCCGCCCATTGACGTCAATAATGACGTATGTTCCCATAGTAACGCCAATAGGGACTTTCCATTGACGTCA
ATGGGTGGAGTATTTACGGTAAACTGCCCACTTGGCAGTACATCAAGTGTATCATATGCCAAGTACGCCC
CCTATTGACGTCAATGACGGTAAATGGCCCGCCTGGCATTATGCCCAGTACATGACCTTATGGGACTTTC
CTACTTGGCAGTACATCTACGTATTAGTCATCGCTATTACCATGGTGATGCGGTTTTGGCAGTACATCAA
TGGGCGTGGATAGCGGTTTGACTCACGGGGATTTCCAAGTCTCCACCCCATTGACGTCAATGGGAGTTTG
TTTTGGCACCAAAATCAACGGGACTTTCCAAAATGTCGTAACAACTCCGCCCCATTGACGCAAATGGGCG
GTAGGCGTGTACGGTGGGAGGTCTATATAAGCAGAGCTCTCTGGCTAACTAGAGAACCCACTGCTTACTG
GCTTATCGAAATTAATACGACTCACTATAGGGAGACCCAAGCTGGCTAGCATGGACGTTCTGGGCTGGCT
GCTGCTGCCGCTCCTTCTGCTGTGCACGCAGCCGCACCATGAACAAAAACTAATATCAGAAGAAGACCTA
GGTGCCAGAGCAATGAATGACATTGGGGACTACGTGGGCTCCAACCTGGAGATATCCTGGCTCCCCAACC
TGGATGGACTAATGGAGGGCTACGCCCGAAACTTCCGACCAGGCATTGGAGGTCCTCCAGTGAATGTGGC
GCTTGCCCTAGAGGTGGCCAGCATTGACCACATCTCAGAAGCAAATATGGAATACACCATGACAGTGTTC
CTGCACCAGAGCTGGCGAGACAGCAGGCTGTCCTACAACCATACCAACGAGACCCTGGGCCTGGATAGCC
GCTTCGTGGACAAGCTGTGGCTCCCTGACACCTTCATTGTGAATGCCAAGTCTGCCTGGTTCCATGATGT
GACCGTGGAAAACAAGCTTATCCGCCTACAGCCCGACGGTGTGATTTTATACAGCATCCGCATCACCTCC
ACAGTGGCCTGTGACATGGACCTTGCCAAGTACCCCATGGACGAGCAGGAGTGCATGCTGGACCTGGAGA
GCTATGGCTACTCTTCTGAGGACATTGTCTATTATTGGTCAGAAAACCAGGAGCAGATCCACGGGCTGGA
CAGGCTGCAACTGGCCCAGTTCACTATCACCAGTTACCGCTTCACCACGGAGCTGATGAACTTCAAATCA
GCTGGCCAGTTCCCTCGACTCAGCTTACACTTCCAGCTTCGGAGGAACCGGGGTGTCTACATCATCCAGT
CTTACATGCCCTCTGTCCTCCTGGTTGCCATGTCCTGGGTCTCCTTCTGGATTAGCCAAGCAGCAGTGCC
TGCCAGAGTATCTCTAGGCATCACCACTGTGCTGACAATGACCACACTCATGGTTAGTGCCCGCTCCTCC
CTCCCGCGGGCTTCTGCTATCAAGGCTCTGGATGTGTATTTCTGGATCTGCTATGTCTTCGTGTTTGCTG
CCCTGGTGGAGTATGCATTTGCCCACTATTTTGTGAGCAACCGGAAACCAAGCAAGGATAAAGACAAAAA
GAAGAAAAACCCTGCCCCTACCATTGATATCCGTCCCAGATCAGCAACGATCCAAATGAACAATGCCACC
CACCTTCAAGAGAGGGATGAAGAATATGGCTATGAGTGTTTGGATGGCAAGGACTGTGCCAGTTTCTTTT
GCTGTTTTGAAGACTGCCGAACAGGAGCCTGGAGACACGGGAGGATACACATTCGCATTGCCAAAATGGA
CTCCTATGCCCGCGCTGTGTTCCCGGCAGCCTTTGCAGCAGTCAACATCATCTACTGGGCAGCGTATACC
ATGTGACTCGAGTCTAGAGGGCCCGTTTAAACCCGCTGATCAGCCTCGACTGTGCCTTCTAGTTGCCAGC
CATCTGTTGTTTGCCCCTCCCCCGTGCCTTCCTTGACCCTGGAAGGTGCCACTCCCACTGTCCTTTCCTA
ATAAAATGAGGAAATTGCATCGCATTGTCTGAGTAGGTGTCATTCTATTCTGGGGGGTGGGGTGGGGCAG
GACAGCAAGGGGGAGGATTGGGAAGACAATAGCAGGCATGCTGGGGATGCGGTGGGCTCTATGGCTTCTG
AGGCGGAAAGAACCAGCTGGGGCTCTAGGGGGTATCCCC
[124 nt withheld, positions 4520-4643]
C
[91 nt withheld, positions 4645-4735]
A
[49 nt withheld, positions 4737-4785]
CCTTTGACGTTGGAGTCCACGTTCTTT
[37 nt withheld, positions 4813-4849]
ACCCTATCTCGGTCTATTCTTTTGATTTATAAGGGATTTTGCCGATTTCGGCCTATTGGTTAAAAAATGA
GCTGATTTAACAAAAATTTAACGCGAATTAATTCTGTGGAATGTGTGTCAGTTAGGGTGTGGAAAGTCCC
CAGGCTCCCCAGCAGGCAGAAGTATGCAAAGCATGCATCTCAATTAGTCAGCAACCAGGTGTGGAAAGTC
CCCAGGCTCCCCAGCAGGCAGAAGTATGCAAAGCATGCATCTCAATTAGTCAGCAACCATAGTCCCGCCC
CTAACTCCGCCCATCCCGCCCCTAACTCCGCCCAGTTCCGCCCATTCTCCGCCCCATGGCTGACTAATTT
TTTTTATTTATGCAGAGGCCGAGGCCGCCTCTGCCTCTGAGCTATTCCAGAAGTAGTGAGGAGGCTTTTT
TGGAGGCCTAGGCTTTTGCAAAAAGCTCCCGGGAGCTTGTATATCCATTTTCGGATCTGATCAAGAGACA
GGATGAGGATCGTTTCGCATGATTGAACAAGATGGATTGCACGCAGGTTCTCCGGCCGCTTGGGTGGAGA
GGCTATTCGGCTATGACTGGGCACAACAGACAATCGGCTGCTCTGATGCCGCCGTGTTCCGGCTGTCAGC
GCAGGGGCGCCCGGTTCTTTTTGTCAAGACCGACCTGTCCGGTGCCCTGAATGAACTGCAGGACGAGGCA
GCGCGGCTATCGTGGCTGGCCACGACGGGCGTTCCTTGCGCAGCTGTGCTCGACGTTGTCACTGAAGCGG
GAAGGGACTGGCTGCTATTGGGCGAAGTGCCGGGGCAGGATCTCCTGTCATCTCACCTTGCTCCTGCCGA
GAAAGTATCCATCATGGCTGATGCAATGCGGCGGCTGCATACGCTTGATCCGGCTACCTGCCCATTCGAC
CACCAAGCGAAACATCGCATCGAGCGAGCACGTACTCGGATGGAAGCCGGTCTTGTCGATCAGGATGATC
TGGACGAAGAGCATCAGGGGCTCGCGCCAGCCGAACTGTTCGCCAGGCTCAAGGCGCGCATGCCCGACGG
CGAGGATCTCGTCGTGACCCATGGCGATGCCTGCTTGCCGAATATCATGGTGGAAAATGGCCGCTTTTCT
GGATTCATCGACTGTGGCCGGCTGGGTGTGGCGGACCGCTATCAGGACATAGCGTTGGCTACCCGTGATA
TTGCTGAAGAGCTTGGCGGCGAATGGGCTGACCGCTTCCTCGTGCTTTACGGTATCGCCGCTCCCGATTC
GCAGCGCATCGCCTTCTATCGCCTTCTTGACGAGTTCTTCTGAGCGGGACTCTGGGGTTCGAAATGACCG
ACCAAGCGACGCCCAACCTGCCATCACGAGATTTCGATTCCACCGCCGCCTTCTATGAAAGGTTGGGCTT
CGGAATCGTTTTCCGGGACGCCGGCTGGATGATCCTCCAGCGCGGGGATCTCATGCTGGAGTTCTTCGCC
CACCCCAACTTGTTTATTGCAGCTTATAATGGTTACAAATAAAGCAATAGCATCACAAATTTCACAAATA
AAGCATTTTTTTCACTGCATTCTAGTTGTGGTTTGTCCAAACTCATCAATGTATCTTATCATGTCTGTAT
ACCGTCGACCTCTAGCTAGAGCTTGGCGTAATCATGGTCATAGCTGTTTCCTGTGTGAAATTGTTATCCG
CTCACAATTCCACACAACATACGAGCCGGAAGCATAAAGTGTAAAGCCTGGGGTGCCTAATGAGTGAGCT
AACTCACATTAATTGCGTTGCGCTCACTGCCCGCTTTCCAGTCGGGAAACCTGTCGTGCCAGCTGCATTA
ATGAATCGGCCAACGCGCGGGGAGAGGCGGTTTG
Features (pLannotate 1.2.2; 20 found; start..end, strand, type, name):
    195..783     -  rep_origin     ori: high-copy-number ColE1/pMB1/pBR322/pUC origin of replication
    954..1814    -  CDS            AmpR: β-lactamase; bla; confers resistance to ampicillin, carbenicillin, and related antibiotics
   1815..1919    -  promoter       AmpR promoter: bla
   1978..2030    -  misc_feature   bom (fragment): basis of mobility region from pBR322
   2185..2564    +  enhancer       CMV enhancer: human cytomegalovirus immediate early enhancer
   2565..2768    +  promoter       CMV promoter: human cytomegalovirus (CMV) immediate early promoter
   2764..2797    +  LTR            5' LTR (truncated) (fragment): truncated 5' long terminal repeat (LTR) from HIV-1
   2813..2831    +  promoter       T7 promoter: promoter for bacteriophage T7 RNA polymerase
   2851..4203    +  CDS            Gabrd: GBRD_RAT - Experimental evidence at protein level: Swiss-Prot protein existence level 1. GABA, the major inhibitory neurotransmitter in the vertebrate brain, mediates neuronal inhibition by binding to the GABA/benzodiazepine receptor and opening an integral chloride channel. From Rattus norvegicus (Rat).
   4250..4474    +  polyA_signal   bGH poly(A) signal: bovine growth hormone polyadenylation signal
   4478..4499    +  promoter       SV40 promoter (fragment): SV40 enhancer and early promoter
   4520..4948    +  rep_origin     f1 ori (sequence partly withheld): f1 bacteriophage origin of replication; arrow indicates direction of (+) strand synthesis
   4962..5291    +  promoter       SV40 promoter: SV40 enhancer and early promoter
   5358..6149    +  CDS            neo: KKA2_KLEPN - Also known as kan, nptII. Experimental evidence at protein level: Swiss-Prot protein existence level 1. Resistance to kanamycin, neomycin, paromomycin, ribostamycin, butirosin and gentamicin B. From Klebsiella pneumoniae.
   6173..6331    +  CDS            ble (fragment): BLE_KLEPN - Experimental evidence at protein level: Swiss-Prot protein existence level 1. Binding protein with a strong affinity to the bleomycin family of antibiotics. Binds to CL990; an antimitotic-antibiotic compound. From Klebsiella pneumoniae.
   6326..6447    +  polyA_signal   SV40 poly(A) signal: SV40 polyadenylation signal
   6520..6536    -  protein_bind   lac operator: The lac repressor binds to the lac operator to inhibit transcription in E. coli. This inhibition can be relieved by adding lactose or isopropyl-β-D-thiogalactopyranoside (IPTG). lac repressor encoded by lacI
   6544..6574    -  promoter       lac promoter: promoter for the E. coli lac operon
   6589..6610    -  protein_bind   CAP binding site: CAP binding activates transcription in the presence of cAMP. E. coli catabolite activator protein
   6623..12      -  CDS            lacI (fragment) (across the origin): lac repressor; lacI; The lac repressor binds to the lac operator to inhibit transcription in E. coli. This inhibition can be relieved by adding lactose or isopropyl-β-D-thiogalactopyranoside (IPTG).
