[The description below was written by a language model from this plasmid's Addgene catalogue record and pLannotate feature annotations shown in this document.]
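Description:
Myc-delta/gamma2SIL is a mammalian expression plasmid built on the pcDNA3.1 backbone that encodes a chimeric rat GABAA receptor subunit. The insert, cloned between the NheI and XhoI sites, is the rat delta subunit in which the large intracellular loop has been replaced by the corresponding loop of the rat gamma 2 short subunit, with a Myc epitope tag placed near the N-terminus. The automated annotation of the 6,703-nt sequence calls the whole open reading frame as rat Gabrd. It does not separately mark the gamma 2 loop segment or the Myc tag, so those details rest on the catalogue description.

Transcription of the chimera is driven by the human cytomegalovirus immediate early enhancer and promoter and terminated by the bovine growth hormone polyadenylation signal. A T7 promoter just upstream of the coding sequence could support in vitro transcription or serve as a priming site. A separate cassette places the neomycin phosphotransferase gene under the SV40 early promoter with an SV40 polyadenylation signal, which can be used for G418 selection of stably transfected mammalian cells. In bacteria the plasmid replicates at high copy from a ColE1/pUC-type origin and is selected with ampicillin through the beta-lactamase gene; an f1 origin is also present. Several short annotated fragments (HIV-1 LTR, ble, bom, lac promoter/operator and lacI remnants) look like backbone remnants or partial database matches rather than functional elements.

The construct is intended for expressing this tagged chimeric subunit in mammalian cells. Such a design would suit studies of how the large intracellular loop affects GABAA receptor behaviour, with the Myc tag available for detection, although the record does not describe specific experiments.
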