Addgene plasmid #119731: Myc-delta/gamma2SIL
Purpose: GABAA receptor expression (chimeric rat delta subunit whose large intracellular loop has been replaced with the large intracellular loop of the rat gamma 2 short subunit) Myc-tag near N-terminus
Depositing lab: Angel de Blas. Depositing organization: University of Connecticut.
Backbone
  Vector backbone: pCDNA3.1
  Vector type: Mammalian Expression
Growth in bacteria
  Bacterial resistance: Ampicillin, 100 μg/mL
  Growth temperature: 37°C
  Growth strain: DH5alpha
  Copy number: High Copy
Gene/Insert
  Cloning method: Restriction Enzyme; 5′ cloning site NheI (unknown if destroyed); 3′ cloning site XhoI (unknown if destroyed)
  Sequencing primers: 5′ unknown
Resource information
  A portion of this plasmid was derived from a plasmid made by: The gamma 2 gene was originally cloned in Peter Seeburg’s lab in Heidelberg. The rat delta was originally from Dr. Robert Macdonald at Vanderbilt.
Terms and licenses: Academic/Nonprofit Terms; Industry Terms: Not Available to Industry
How to cite: Myc-delta/gamma2SIL was a gift from Angel de Blas (Addgene plasmid # 119731 ; http://n2t.net/addgene:119731 ; RRID:Addgene_119731)
